>Addgene plasmid #130046 | pRDAX-519 C-Tag GFP[2] L20 Tln1(rod) EBPF2 | addgene full sequence | sequence record 270559 | Addgene NGS Result
GCCTGCCTCCAGGCCTCAATATTGGCCATTAGCCATATTATTCATTGGTTATATAGCATAAATCAATATT
GGCTATTGGCCATTGCATACGTTGTATCTATATCATAATATGTACATTTATATTGGCTCATGTCCAATAT
GACCGCCATGTTGGCATTGATTATTGACTAGTTATTAATAGTAATCAATTACGGGGTCATTAGTTCATAG
CCCATATATGGAGTTCCGCGTTACATAACTTACGGTAAATGGCCCGCCTGGCTGACCGCCCAACGACCCC
CGCCCATTGACGTCAATAATGACGTATGTTCCCATAGTAACGCCAATAGGGACTTTCCATTGACGTCAAT
GGGTGGAGTATTTACGGTAAACTGCCCACTTGGCAGTACATCAAGTGTATCATATGCCAAGTCCGCCCCC
TATTGACGTCAATGACGGTAAATGGCCCGCCTGGCATTATGCCCAGTACATGACCTTACGGGACTTTCCT
ACTTGGCAGTACATCTACGTATTAGTCATCGCTATTACCATGGTGATGCGGTTTTGGCAGTACACCAATG
GGCGTGGATAGCGGTTTGACTCACGGGGATTTCCAAGTCTCCACCCCATTGACGTCAATGGGAGTTTGTT
TTGGCACCAAAATCAACGGGACTTTCCAAAATGTCGTAATAACCCCGCCCCGTTGACGCAAATGGGCGGT
AGGCGTGTACGGTGGGAGGTCTATATAAGCAGAGCTCGTTTAGTGAACCGTCAGATCACTAGAAGCTTTA
TTGCGGTAGTTTATCACAGTTAAATTGCTAACGCAGTCAGTGCTTCTGACACAACAGTCTCGAACTTAAG
CTGCAGAAGTTGGTCGTGAGGCACTGGGCAGGTAAGTATCAAGGTTACAAGACAGGTTTAAGGAGACCAA
TAGAAACTGGGCTTGTCGAGACAGAGAAGACTCTTGCGTTTCTGATAGGCACCTATTGGTCTTACTGACA
TCCACTTTGCCTTTCTCTCCACAGGTGTCCACTCCCAGGCCACCATGGCTGTGTCTGGTATCATTGCTGA
CCTCGACACCACCATCATGTTCGCTACTGCTGGCACACTTAACCGTGAGGGTGCTGAAACTTTTGCTGAC
CACCGGGAGGGTATCTTAAAGACAGCAAAGGTTCTTGTGGAGGACACCAAGGTCCTAGTGCAGAATGCAG
CTGGGAGCCAGGAGAAGTTGGCACAAGCCGCCCAGTCCTCCGTGGCCACCATTACCCGCCTCGCTGATGT
GGTCAAGCTCGGTGCAGCCAGCCTAGGAGCCGAAGACCCTGAAACTCAGGTGGTGCTGATCAATGCAGTA
AAGGACGTAGCCAAGGCCCTGGGTGACCTCATCAGCGCTACGAAGGCTGCAGCGGGCAAAGTTGGGGATG
ACCCTGCAGTGTGGCAGCTCAAGAACTCTGCCAAGGTGATGGTGACCAATGTGACATCATTGCTCAAGAC
AGTGAAGGCTGTGGAAGATGAGGCCACCAAAGGCACACGGGCCCTAGAGGCAACCACAGAGCACATACGT
CAGGAACTGGCGGTCTTCTGTTCCCCAGAGCCACCTGCCAAGACCTCTACCCCTGAAGACTTCATCCGAA
TGACCAAGGGTATTACTATGGCAACAGCCAAAGCCGTTGCTGCTGGCAATTCCTGTCGACAGGAAGATGT
CATTGCCACAGCCAATCTGAGCCGACGGGCTATTGCGGACATGCTTCGGGCTTGCAAGGAAGCAGCTTTC
CACCCAGAAGTGGCGCCTGATGTACGGCTCCGAGCCCTGCACTATGGCCGGGAGTGTGCCAATGGTTACC
TGGAACTGCTGGACCACGTGCTGCTGACCCTTCAGAAGCCAAACCCAGACCTGAAGCAGCAGCTAACTGG
ACACTCAAAGCGGGTTGCTGGCTCTGTGACTGAGCTCATCCAGGCTGCTGAAGCCATGAAAGGAACAGAG
TGGGTGGACCCAGAGGACCCTACTGTCATTGCTGAGAATGAGCTCTTGGGAGCCGCAGCCGCCATCGAGG
CTGCAGCCAAGAAGCTGGAGCAGCTGAAGCCCAGGGCCAAACCCAAGGAGGCGGATGAGTCCTTGAACTT
TGAGGAACAAGGGAGTCCTGGCGGTGGATCCGGAGGCTCTGGGAGCTCTGCCAGCGGTGGCAGCACCTCC
GAAAAGAGGGACCACATGGTGCTGCTCGAGTACGTCACAGCAGCTGGCATCACCGATGCCAGCTAAGAAT
TCAGATCCGCCCCTCTCCCTCCCCCCCCCCTAACGTTACTGGCCGAAGCCGCTTGGAATAAGGCCGGTGT
GCGTTTGTCTATATGTTATTTTCCACCATATTGCCGTCTTTTGGCAATGTGAGGGCCCGGAAACCTGGCC
CTGTCTTCTTGACGAGCATTCCTAGGGGTCTTTCCCCTCTCGCCAAAGGAATGCAAGGTCTGTTGAATGT
CGTGAAGGAAGCAGTTCCTCTGGTAGCTTCTTGAAGACAAACAACGTCTGTAGCGACCCTTTGCAGGCAG
CGGAACCCCCCACCTGGCGACAGGTGCCTCTGCGGCCAAAAGCCACGTGTATAAGATACACCTGCAAAGG
CGGCACAACCCCAGTGCCACGTTGTGAGTTGGATAGTTGTGGAAAGAGTCAAATGGCTCTCCTCAAGCGT
ATTCAACAAGGGGCTGAAGGATGCCCAGAAGGTACCCCATTGTATGGGATCTGATCTGGGGCCTCGGTAC
ACATGCTTTACATGTGTTTAGTCGAGGTTAAAAAAACGTCTAGGCCCCCCGAACCACGGGGACGTGGTTT
TCCTTTGAAAAACACGATGATAATATGGCCACAACCATGGTGAGCAAGGGCGAGGAGCTGTTCACCGGGG
TGGTGCCCATCCTGGTCGAGCTGGACGGCGACGTAAACGGCCACAAGTTCAGCGTGAGGGGCGAGGGCGA
GGGCGATGCCACCAACGGCAAGCTGACCCTGAAGTTCATCTGCACCACCGGCAAGCTGCCCGTGCCCTGG
CCCACCCTCGTGACCACCCTGAGCCACGGCGTGCAGTGCTTCGCCCGCTACCCCGACCACATGAAGCAGC
ACGACTTCTTCAAGTCCGCCATGCCCGAAGGCTACGTCCAGGAGCGCACCATCTTCTTCAAGGACGACGG
CACCTACAAGACCCGCGCCGAGGTGAAGTTCGAGGGCGACACCCTGGTGAACCGCATCGAGCTGAAGGGC
GTCGACTTCAAGGAGGACGGCAACATCCTGGGGCACAAGCTGGAGTACAACTTCAACAGCCACAACATCT
ATATCATGGCCGTCAAGCAGAAGAACGGCATCAAGGTGAACTTCAAGATCCGCCACAACGTGGAGGACGG
CAGCGTGCAGCTCGCCGACCACTACCAGCAGAACACCCCCATCGGCGACGGCCCCGTGCTGCTGCCCGAC
AGCCACTACCTGAGCACCCAGTCCGTGCTGAGCAAAGACCCCAACGAGAAGCGCGATCACATGGTCCTGC
TGGAGTTCCGCACCGCCGCCGGGATCACTCTCGGCATGGACGAGCTGTACAAGTAAACCGGTGCTCGAGG
TACCGATGAATAGCTAAGGTCGAGGCCGCAGGTAAGTATCAAGGTTACAAGACAGGTTTAAGGAGACCAA
TAGAAACTGGGCTTGTCGAGACAGAGAAGACTCTTGCGTTTCTGATAGGCACCTATTGGTCTTACTGACA
TCCACTTTGCCTTTCTCTCCACAGGTGTCGACAATCAACCTCTGGATTACAAAATTTGTGAAAGATTGAC
TGGTATTCTTAACTATGTTGCTCCTTTTACGCTATGTGGATACGCTGCTTTAATGCCTTTGTATCATGCT
ATTGCTTCCCGTATGGCTTTCATTTTCTCCTCCTTGTATAAATCCTGGTTGCTGTCTCTTTATGAGGAGT
TGTGGCCCGTTGTCAGGCAACGTGGCGTGGTGTGCACTGTGTTTGCTGACGCAACCCCCACTGGTTGGGG
CATTGCCACCACCTGTCAGCTCCTTTCCGGGACTTTCGCTTTCCCCCTCCCTATTGCCACGGCGGAACTC
ATCGCCGCCTGCCTTGCCCGCTGCTGGACAGGGGCTCGGCTGTTGGGCACTGACAATTCCGTGGTGTTGT
CGGGGAAGCTGACGTCCTTTCCATGGCTGCTCGCCTGTGTTGCCACCTGGATTCTGCGCGGGACGTCCTT
CTGCTACGTCCCTTCGGCCCTCAATCCAGCGGACCTTCCTTCCCGCGGCCTGCTGCCGGCTCTGCGGCCT
CTTCCGCGTCTTCGCCTTCGCCCTCAGACGAGTCGGATCTCCCTTTGGGCCGCCTCCCCGCCTGGAATTC
GAGCTCGGTACGATCAGCCTCGACTGTGCCTTCTAGTTGCCAGCCATCTGTTGTTTGCCCCTCCCCCGTG
CCTTCCTTGACCCTGGAAGGTGCCACTCCCACTGTCCTTTCCTAATAAAATGAGGAAATTGCATCGCATT
GTCTGAGTAGGTGTCATTCTATTCTGGGGGGTGGGGTGGGGCAGGACAGCAAGGGGGAGGATTGGGAAGA
CAATAGCCCAGCTTTTGTTCCCTTTAGTGAGGGTTAATTGCGCGCTTGGCGTAATCATGGTCATAGCTGT
TTCCTGTGTGAAATTGTTATCCGCTAATTCACTCCTCAGGTGCAGGCTGCCTATCAGAAGGTGGTGGCTG
GTGTGGCCAATGCCCTGGCTCACAAATACCACTGAGATCTTTTTCCCTCTGCCAAAAATTATGGGGACAT
CATGAAGCCCCTTGAGCATCTGACTTCTGGCTAATAAAGGAAATTTATTTTCATTGCAATAGTGTGTTGG
AATTTTTTGTGTCTCTCACTCGGAAGGACATATGGGAGGGCAAATCATTTAAAACATCAGAATGAGTATT
TGGTTTAGAGTTTGGCAACATATGCCCATATGCTGGCTGCCATGAACAAAGGTTGGCTATAAAGAGGTCA
TCAGTATATGAAACAGCCCCCTGCTGTCCATTCCTTATTCCATAGAAAAGCCTTGACTTGAGGTTAGATT
TTTTTTATATTTTGTTTTGTGTTATTTTTTTCTTTAACATCCCTAAAATTTTCCTTACATGTTTTACTAG
CCAGATTTTTCCTCCTCTCCTGACTACTCCCAGTCATAGCTGTCCCTCTTCTCTTATGGAGATCGGCCGG
CCGCCGGCGTCGACGCGCGCGGCCGCGGCGCGCCGTTGCTGGCGTTTTTCCATAGGCTCCGCCCCCCTGA
CGAGCATCACAAAAATCGACGCTCAAGTCAGAGGTGGCGAAACCCGACAGGACTATAAAGATACCAGGCG
TTTCCCCCTGGAAGCTCCCTCGTGCGCTCTCCTGTTCCGACCCTGCCGCTTACCGGATACCTGTCCGCCT
TTCTCCCTTCGGGAAGCGTGGCGCTTTCTCATAGCTCACGCTGTAGGTATCTCAGTTCGGTGTAGGTCGT
TCGCTCCAAGCTGGGCTGTGTGCACGAACCCCCCGTTCAGCCCGACCGCTGCGCCTTATCCGGTAACTAT
CGTCTTGAGTCCAACCCGGTAAGACACGACTTATCGCCACTGGCAGCAGCCACTGGTAACAGGATTAGCA
GAGCGAGGTATGTAGGCGGTGCTACAGAGTTCTTGAAGTGGTGGCCTAACTACGGCTACACTAGAAGAAC
AGTATTTGGTATCTGCGCTCTGCTGAAGCCAGTTACCTTCGGAAAAAGAGTTGGTAGCTCTTGATCCGGC
AAACAAACCACCGCTGGTAGCGGTGGTTTTTTTGTTTGCAAGCAGCAGATTACGCGCAGAAAAAAAGGAT
CTCAAGAAGATCCTTTGATCTTTTCTACGGGGTCTGACGCTCAGTGGAACGAAAACTCACGTTAAGGGAT
TTTGGTCATGAGATTATCAAAAAGGATCTTCACCTAGATCCTTTTAAATTAAAAATGAAGTTTTAAATCA
ATCTAAAGTATATATGAGTAAACTTGGTCTGACAGTTACCAATGCTTAATCAGTGAGGCACCTATCTCAG
CGATCTGTCTATTTCGTTCATCCATAGTTGCCTGACTCCCCGTCGTGTAGATAACTACGATACGGGAGGG
CTTACCATCTGGCCCCAGTGCTGCAATGATACCGCGAGACCCACGCTCACCGGCTCCAGATTTATCAGCA
ATAAACCAGCCAGCCGGAAGGGCCGAGCGCAGAAGTGGTCCTGCAACTTTATCCGCCTCCATCCAGTCTA
TTAATTGTTGCCGGGAAGCTAGAGTAAGTAGTTCGCCAGTTAATAGTTTGCGCAACGTTGTTGCCATTGC
TACAGGCATCGTGGTGTCACGCTCGTCGTTTGGTATGGCTTCATTCAGCTCCGGTTCCCAACGATCAAGG
CGAGTTACATGATCCCCCATGTTGTGCAAAAAAGCGGTTAGCTCCTTCGGTCCTCCGATCGTTGTCAGAA
GTAAGTTGGCCGCAGTGTTATCACTCATGGTTATGGCAGCACTGCATAATTCTCTTACTGTCATGCCATC
CGTAAGATGCTTTTCTGTGACTGGTGAGTACTCAACCAAGTCATTCTGAGAATAGTGTATGCGGCGACCG
AGTTGCTCTTGCCCGGCGTCAATACGGGATAATACCGCGCCACATAGCAGAACTTTAAAAGTGCTCATCA
TTGGAAAACGTTCTTCGGGGCGAAAACTCTCAAGGATCTTACCGCTGTTGAGATCCAGTTCGATGTAACC
CACTCGTGCACCCAACTGATCTTCAGCATCTTTTACTTTCACCAGCGTTTCTGGGTGAGCAAAAACAGGA
AGGCAAAATGCCGCAAAAAAGGGAATAAGGGCGACACGGAAATGTTGAATACTCATACTCTTCCTTTTTC
AATATTATTGAAGCATTTATCAGGGTTATTGTCTCATGAGCGGATACATATTTGAATGTATTTAGAAAAA
TAAACAAATAGGGGTTCCGCGCACATTTCCCCGAAAAGTGCCACCTGACGTCTAAGAAACCATTATTATC
ATGACATTAACCTATAAAAATAGGCGTATCACGAGGCCCTTTCGTCTACGCGCGCGCCGGCGGCGCGCCG
TCGACGGCCGGCCGCGGCCGC
Features (pLannotate 1.2.2; 16 found; start..end, strand, type, name):
    155..532     +  enhancer       CMV enhancer: human cytomegalovirus immediate early enhancer
    534..733     +  promoter       CMV promoter: human cytomegalovirus (CMV) immediate early promoter
    872..1004    +  intron         chimeric intron: chimera between introns from human β-globin and immunoglobulin heavy chain genes
   1019..2110    +  CDS            Tln1 (fragment): TLN1_MOUSE - Also known as Tln. Experimental evidence at protein level: Swiss-Prot protein existence level 1. Probably involved in connections of major cytoskeletal structures to the plasma membrane. High molecular weight cytoskeletal protein concentrated at regions of cell-substratum contact and, in lymphocytes, at cell-cell contacts. From Mus musculus (Mouse).
   2250..2836    +  misc_feature   IRES2: internal ribosome entry site (IRES) of the encephalomyocarditis virus (EMCV)
   2837..3556    +  CDS            EBFP2: enhanced blue variant of GFP (Ai et al., 2007) mammalian codon-optimized
   3602..3734    +  intron         chimeric intron: chimera between introns from human β-globin and immunoglobulin heavy chain genes
   3743..4331    +  misc_feature   WPRE: woodchuck hepatitis virus posttranscriptional regulatory element
   4335..4351    +  misc_feature   MCS (fragment): pUC18/19 multiple cloning site
   4364..4475    +  polyA_signal   bGH poly(A) signal: bovine growth hormone polyadenylation signal
   4571..4589    -  promoter       T3 promoter: promoter for bacteriophage T3 RNA polymerase
   4648..4722    +  CDS            HBB (fragment): HBB_PONPY - Experimental evidence at transcript level: Swiss-Prot protein existence level 2. Involved in oxygen transport from the lung to the various peripheral tissues. From Pongo pygmaeus (Bornean orangutan).
   4793..4848    +  polyA_signal   β-globin poly(A) signal: rabbit β-globin polyadenylation signal (Gil and Proudfoot, 1987)
   5227..5815    -  rep_origin     ori: high-copy-number ColE1/pMB1/pBR322/pUC origin of replication
   5986..6846    -  CDS            AmpR: β-lactamase; bla; confers resistance to ampicillin, carbenicillin, and related antibiotics
   6847..6951    -  promoter       AmpR promoter: bla
