[The description below was written by a language model from this plasmid's Addgene catalogue record and pLannotate feature annotations shown in this document.]
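Description:
pRDAX-519 C-Tag GFP[2] L20 Tln1(rod) EBPF2 is a custom-built mammalian expression plasmid of about 7.1 kb, designed as an assay vector for detecting protein–protein interactions by bimolecular or trimolecular fluorescence complementation (BiFC/TriFC). It is propagated in E. coli through a high-copy ColE1/pUC-type origin and selected with ampicillin via the β-lactamase gene and its native promoter.

The expression unit is driven by the human CMV immediate-early enhancer and promoter, followed by a chimeric β-globin/immunoglobulin intron that promotes efficient processing of the transcript. Downstream lies a roughly 1.1 kb fragment of mouse talin-1 (Tln1), corresponding to part of the rod region named in the record. The plasmid name indicates that this bait or prey protein carries a C-terminal split-GFP fragment ("GFP[2]") joined through a linker ("L20"). The automated annotation does not call either element, but an unannotated gap of about 140 nt between the Tln1 fragment and the next feature would be consistent with a short tag of this kind. An EMCV IRES then allows translation of EBFP2 from the same transcript, so blue fluorescence marks transfected cells and reports expression level independently of any reconstituted GFP signal. The 3′ region contains a second copy of the chimeric intron, a WPRE to enhance transcript stability and expression, and a bGH polyadenylation signal. A further rabbit β-globin poly(A) signal with adjacent globin-derived sequence and a T3 promoter are also present downstream.

In use, the plasmid would be co-transfected with partner constructs carrying the complementary GFP fragments, with green fluorescence indicating proximity of talin's rod domain to a candidate interactor. The cloning sites used for the insert are not recorded.
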