Addgene plasmid #130046: pRDAX-519 C-Tag GFP[2] L20 Tln1(rod) EBPF2
Purpose: PPI (BiFC/TriFC) assay vector
Depositing lab: Gary Lewin. Depositing organization: Max-Delbrueck-Centrum fuer Molekulare Medizin (MDC).
Backbone
  Vector backbone: custom built
  Vector type: Mammalian Expression
Growth in bacteria
  Bacterial resistance: Ampicillin, 100 μg/mL
  Growth temperature: 37°C
  Growth strain: DH5alpha
  Copy number: High Copy
Gene/Insert
  Gene/Insert name: Tln1 rod
  Species: M. musculus (mouse)
  Cloning method: Restriction Enzyme; 5′ cloning site unknown (unknown if destroyed); 3′ cloning site unknown (unknown if destroyed)
Terms and licenses: Academic/Nonprofit Terms; Industry Terms: Not Available to Industry
How to cite: pRDAX-519 C-Tag GFP[2] L20 Tln1(rod) EBPF2 was a gift from Gary Lewin (Addgene plasmid # 130046 ; http://n2t.net/addgene:130046 ; RRID:Addgene_130046)
